>Addgene plasmid #22574 | Flag-HA-USP21 | addgene full sequence | sequence record 127178 | Addgene NGS Result
AATGAAAGACCCCACCTGTAGGTTTGGCAAGCTAGCTTAAGTAACGCCATTTTGCAAGGCATGGAAAATA
CATAACTGAGAATAGAGAAGTTCAGATCAAGGTTAGGAACAGAGAGACAGCAGAATATGGGCCAAACAGG
ATATCTGTGGTAAGCAGTTCCTGCCCCGGCTCAGGGCCAAGAACAGATGGTCCCCAGATGCGGTCCCGCC
CTCAGCAGTTTCTAGAGAACCATCAGATGTTTCCAGGGTGCCCCAAGGACCTGAAATGACCCTGTGCCTT
ATTTGAACTAACCAATCAGTTCGCTTCTCGCTTCTGTTCGCGCGCTTCTGCTCCCCGAGCTCAATAAAAG
AGCCCACAACCCCTCACTCGGCGCGCCAGTCCTCCGATAGACTGCGTCGCCCGGGTACCCGTATTCCCAA
TAAAGCCTCTTGCTGTTTGCATCCGAATCGTGGACTCGCTGATCCTTGGGAGGGTCTCCTCAGATTGATT
GACTGCCCACCTCGGGGGTCTTTCATTTGGAGGTTCCACCGAGATTTGGAGACCCCTGCCCAGGGACCAC
CGACCCCCCCGCCGGGAGGTAAGCTGGCCAGCGGTCGTTTCGTGTCTGTCTCTGTCTTTGTGCGTGTTTG
TGCCGGCATCTAATGTTTGCGCCTGCGTCTGTACTAGTTAGCTAACTAGCTCTGTATCTGGCGGACCCGT
GGTGGAACTGACGAGTTCTGAACACCCGGCCGCAACCCTGGGAGACGTCCCAGGGACTTTGGGGGCCGTT
TTTGTGGCCCGACCTGAGGAAGGGAGTCGATGTGGAATCCGACCCCGTCAGGATATGTGGTTCTGGTAGG
AGACGAGAACCTAAAACAGTTCCCGCCTCCGTCTGAATTTTTGCTTTCGGTTTGGAACCGAAGCCGCGCG
TCTTGTCTGCTGCAGCGCTGCAGCATCGTTCTGTGTTGTCTCTGTCTGACTGTGTTTCTGTATTTGTCTG
AAAATTAGGGCCAGACTGTTACCACTCCCTTAAGTTTGACCTTAGGTCACTGGAAAGATGTCGAGCGGAT
CGCTCACAACCAGTCGGTAGATGTCAAGAAGAGACGTTGGGTTACCTTCTGCTCTGCAGAATGGCCAACC
TTTAACGTCGGATGGCCGCGAGACGGCACCTTTAACCGAGACCTCATCACCCAGGTTAAGATCAAGGTCT
TTTCACCTGGCCCGCATGGACACCCAGACCAGGTCCCCTACATCGTGACCTGGGAAGCCTTGGCTTTTGA
CCCCCCTCCCTGGGTCAAGCCCTTTGTACACCCTAAGCCTCCGCCTCCTCTTCCTCCATCCGCCCCGTCT
CTCCCCCTTGAACCTCCTCGTTCGACCCCGCCTCGATCCTCCCTTTATCCAGCCCTCACTCCTTCTCTAG
GCGCCGGAATTAGATCTGCCACCATGGACTACAAGGATGACGATGACAAGCTCGATGGAGGATACCCATA
CGATGTTCCAGATTACGCTGCTCGAGGTTATCAAACAAGTTTGTACAAAAAAGTTGGCATGCCCCAGGCC
TCTGAGCACCGCCTGGGCCGTACCCGAGAGCCACCTGTTAATATCCAGCCCCGAGTGGGATCCAAGCTAC
CATTTGCCCCCAGGGCCCGCAGCAAGGAGCGCAGAAACCCAGGCTCTGGGCCAAACCCCATGTTACGACC
TCTGCCTCCCCGGCCAGGTCTGCCTGATGAACGGCTCAAGAAACTGGAGCTGGGACGGGGACGGACCTCA
GGCCCTCGTCCCAGAGGCCCCCTTCGAGCAGATCATGGGGTTCCCCTGCCTGGCTCACCACCCCCAACAG
TGGCTTTGCCTCTCCCATCTCGGACCAACTTAGCCCGTTCCAAGTCTGTGAGCAGTGGGGACTTGCGTCC
AATGGGGATTGCCTTGGGAGGGCACCGTGGCACCGGAGAGCTTGGGGCTGCACTGAGCCGCTTGGCCCTC
CGGCCTGAGCCACCCACTTTGAGACGTAGCACTTCTCTCCGCCGCCTAGGGGGCTTTCCTGGACCCCCTA
CCCTGTTCAGCATACGGACAGAGCCCCCTGCTTCCCATGGCTCCTTCCACATGATATCCGCCCGGTCCTC
TGAGCCTTTCTACTCTGATGACAAGATGGCTCATCACACACTCCTTCTGGGCTCTGGTCATGTTGGCCTT
CGAAACCTGGGAAACACGTGCTTCCTGAATGCTGTGCTGCAGTGTCTGAGCAGCACTCGACCTCTTCGGG
ACTTCTGTCTGAGAAGGGACTTCCGGCAAGAGGTGCCTGGAGGAGGCCGAGCCCAAGAGCTCACTGAAGC
CTTTGCAGATGTGATTGGTGCCCTCTGGCACCCTGACTCCTGCGAAGCTGTGAATCCTACTCGATTCCGA
GCTGTCTTCCAGAAATATGTTCCCTCCTTCTCTGGATACAGCCAGCAGGATGCCCAAGAGTTCCTGAAGC
TCCTCATGGAGCGGCTACACCTTGAAATCAACCGCCGAGGCCGCCGGGCTCCACCGATACTTGCCAATGG
TCCAGTTCCCTCTCCACCCCGCCGAGGAGGGGCTCTGCTAGAAGAACCTGAGTTAAGTGATGATGACCGA
GCCAACCTAATGTGGAAACGTTACCTGGAGCGAGAGGACAGCAAGATTGTGGACCTGTTTGTGGGCCAGT
TGAAAAGTTGTCTCAAGTGCCAGGCCTGTGGGTATCGCTCCACGACCTTCGAGGTTTTTTGTGACCTGTC
CCTGCCCATCCCCAAGAAAGGATTTGCTGGGGGCAAGGTGTCTCTGCGGGATTGTTTCAACCTTTTCACT
AAGGAAGAAGAGCTAGAGTCGGAGAATGCCCCAGTGTGTGACCGATGTCGGCAGAAAACTCGAAGTACCA
AAAAGTTGACAGTACAAAGATTCCCTCGAATCCTCGTGCTCCATCTGAATCGATTTTCTGCCTCCCGAGG
CTCCATCAAAAAAAGTTCAGTAGGTGTAGACTTTCCACTGCAGCGACTGAGCCTAGGGGACTTTGCCAGT
GACAAAGCCGGAAGTCCTGTATACCAGCTGTATGCCCTTTGCAACCACTCAGGCAGCGTCCACTATGGCC
ACTACACAGCCCTGTGCCGGTGCCAGACTGGTTGGCATGTCTACAATGACTCTCGTGTCTCCCCTGTCAG
TGAAAACCAGGTGGCATCCAGCGAGGGCTACGTGCTGTTCTACCAACTGATGCAGGAGCCACCCCGGTGC
CTGTGACCAACTTTCTTGTACAAAGTGGTTCGATAACGAATTCCGCCCCCCCCCCCTAACGTTACTGGCC
GAAGCCGCTTGGAATAAGGCCGGTGTGCGTTTGTCTATATGTTATTTTCCACCATATTGCCGTCTTTTGG
CAATGTGAGGGCCCGGAAACCTGGCCCTGTCTTCTTGACGAGCATTCCTAGGGGTCTTTCCCCTCTCGCC
AAAGGAATGCAAGGTCTGTTGAATGTCGTGAAGGAAGCAGTTCCTCTGGAAGCTTCTTGAAGACAAACAA
CGTCTGTAGCGACCCTTTGCAGGCAGCGGAACCCCCCACCTGGCGACAGGTGCCTCTGCGGCCAAAAGCC
ACGTGTATAAGATACACCTGCAAAGGCGGCACAACCCCAGTGCCACGTTGTGAGTTGGATAGTTGTGGAA
AGAGTCAAATGGCTCTCCTCAAGCGTATTCAACAAGGGGCTGAAGGATGCCCAGAAGGTACCCCATTGTA
TGGGATCTGATCTGGGGCCTCGGTGCACATGCTTTACATGTGTTTAGTCGAGGTTAAAAAAACGTCTAGG
CCCCCCGAACCACGGGGACGTGGTTTTCCTTTGAAAAACACGATGATAATATGGCCACAACCATGACCGA
GTACAAGCCCACGGTGCGCCTCGCCACCCGCGACGACGTCCCCAGGGCCGTACGCACCCTCGCCGCCGCG
TTCGCCGACTACCCCGCCACGCGCCACACCGTCGATCCGGACCGCCACATCGAGCGGGTCACCGAGCTGC
AAGAACTCTTCCTCACGCGCGTCGGGCTCGACATCGGCAAGGTGTGGGTCGCGGACGACGGCGCCGCGGT
GGCGGTCTGGACCACGCCGGAGAGCGTCGAAGCGGGGGCGGTGTTCGCCGAGATCGGCCCGCGCATGGCC
GAGTTGAGCGGTTCCCGGCTGGCCGCGCAGCAACAGATGGAAGGCCTCCTGGCGCCGCACCGGCCCAAGG
AGCCCGCGTGGTTCCTGGCCACCGTCGGCGTCTCGCCCGACCACCAGGGCAAGGGTCTGGGCAGCGCCGT
CGTGCTCCCCGGAGTGGAGGCGGCCGAGCGCGCCGGGGTGCCCGCCTTCCTGGAGACCTCCGCGCCCCGC
AACCTCCCCTTCTACGAGCGGCTCGGCTTCACCGTCACCGCCGACGTCGAGGTGCCCGAAGGACCGCGCA
CCTGGTGCATGACCCGCAAGCCCGGTGCCTGATGCATCGATGTCGACCTGCAGCCAAGCTTATCGATAAA
ATAAAAGATTTTATTTAGTCTCCAGAAAAAGGGGGGAATGAAAGACCCCACCTGTAGGTTTGGCAAGCTA
GCTTAAGTAACGCCATTTTGCAAGGCATGGAAAATACATAACTGAGAATAGAGAAGTTCAGATCAAGGTT
AGGAACAGAGAGACAGCAGAATATGGGCCAAACAGGATATCTGTGGTAAGCAGTTCCTGCCCCGGCTCAG
GGCCAAGAACAGATGGTCCCCAGATGCGGTCCCGCCCTCAGCAGTTTCTAGAGAACCATCAGATGTTTCC
AGGGTGCCCCAAGGACCTGAAATGACCCTGTGCCTTATTTGAACTAACCAATCAGTTCGCTTCTCGCTTC
TGTTCGCGCGCTTCTGCTCCCCGAGCTCAATAAAAGAGCCCACAACCCCTCACTCGGCGCGCCAGTCCTC
CGATAGACTGCGTCGCCCGGGTACCCGTGTATCCAATAAACCCTCTTGCAGTTGCATCCGACTTGTGGTC
TCGCTGTTCCTTGGGAGGGTCTCCTCTGAGTGATTGACTACCCGTCAGCGGGGGTCTTTCATGGGTAACA
GTTTCTTGAAGTTGGAGAACAACATTCTGAGGGTAGGAGTCGAATATTAAGTAATCCTGACTCAATTAGC
CACTGTTTTGAATCCACATACTCCAATACTCCTGAAATAGTTCATTATGGACAGCGCAGAAAGAGCTGGG
GAGAATTGTGAAATTGTTATCCGCTCACAATTCCACACAACATACGAGCCGGAAGCATAAAGTGTAAAGC
CTGGGGTGCCTAATGAGTGAGCTAACTCACATTAATTGCGTTGCGCTCACTGCCCGCTTTCCAGTCGGGA
AACCTGTCGTGCCAGCTGCATTAATGAATCGGCCAACGCGCGGGGAGAGGCGGTTTGCGTATTGGGCGCT
CTTCCGCTTCCTCGCTCACTGACTCGCTGCGCTCGGTCGTTCGGCTGCGGCGAGCGGTATCAGCTCACTC
AAAGGCGGTAATACGGTTATCCACAGAATCAGGGGATAACGCAGGAAAGAACATGTGAGCAAAAGGCCAG
CAAAAGGCCAGGAACCGTAAAAAGGCCGCGTTGCTGGCGTTTTTCCATAGGCTCCGCCCCCCTGACGAGC
ATCACAAAAATCGACGCTCAAGTCAGAGGTGGCGAAACCCGACAGGACTATAAAGATACCAGGCGTTTCC
CCCTGGAAGCTCCCTCGTGCGCTCTCCTGTTCCGACCCTGCCGCTTACCGGATACCTGTCCGCCTTTCTC
CCTTCGGGAAGCGTGGCGCTTTCTCATAGCTCACGCTGTAGGTATCTCAGTTCGGTGTAGGTCGTTCGCT
CCAAGCTGGGCTGTGTGCACGAACCCCCCGTTCAGCCCGACCGCTGCGCCTTATCCGGTAACTATCGTCT
TGAGTCCAACCCGGTAAGACACGACTTATCGCCACTGGCAGCAGCCACTGGTAACAGGATTAGCAGAGCG
AGGTATGTAGGCGGTGCTACAGAGTTCTTGAAGTGGTGGCCTAACTACGGCTACACTAGAAGAACAGTAT
TTGGTATCTGCGCTCTGCTGAAGCCAGTTACCTTCGGAAAAAGAGTTGGTAGCTCTTGATCCGGCAAACA
AACCACCGCTGGTAGCGGTGGTTTTTTTGTTTGCAAGCAGCAGATTACGCGCAGAAAAAAAGGATCTCAA
GAAGATCCTTTGATCTTTTCTACGGGGTCTGACGCTCAGTGGAACGAAAACTCACGTTAAGGGATTTTGG
TCATGAGATTATCAAAAAGGATCTTCACCTAGATCCTTTTAAATTAAAAATGAAGTTTTAAATCAATCTA
AAGTATATATGAGTAAACTTGGTCTGACAGTTACCAATGCTTAATCAGTGAGGCACCTATCTCAGCGATC
TGTCTATTTCGTTCATCCATAGTTGCCTGACTCCCCGTCGTGTAGATAACTACGATACGGGAGGGCTTAC
CATCTGGCCCCAGTGCTGCAATGATACCGCGAGACCCACGCTCACCGGCTCCAGATTTATCAGCAATAAA
CCAGCCAGCCGGAAGGGCCGAGCGCAGAAGTGGTCCTGCAACTTTATCCGCCTCCATCCAGTCTATTAAT
TGTTGCCGGGAAGCTAGAGTAAGTAGTTCGCCAGTTAATAGTTTGCGCAACGTTGTTGCCATTGCTACAG
GCATCGTGGTGTCACGCTCGTCGTTTGGTATGGCTTCATTCAGCTCCGGTTCCCAACGATCAAGGCGAGT
TACATGATCCCCCATGTTGTGCAAAAAAGCGGTTAGCTCCTTCGGTCCTCCGATCGTTGTCAGAAGTAAG
TTGGCCGCAGTGTTATCACTCATGGTTATGGCAGCACTGCATAATTCTCTTACTGTCATGCCATCCGTAA
GATGCTTTTCTGTGACTGGTGAGTACTCAACCAAGTCATTCTGAGAATAGTGTATGCGGCGACCGAGTTG
CTCTTGCCCGGCGTCAATACGGGATAATACCGCGCCACATAGCAGAACTTTAAAAGTGCTCATCATTGGA
AAACGTTCTTCGGGGCGAAAACTCTCAAGGATCTTACCGCTGTTGAGATCCAGTTCGATGTAACCCACTC
GTGCACCCAACTGATCTTCAGCATCTTTTACTTTCACCAGCGTTTCTGGGTGAGCAAAAACAGGAAGGCA
AAATGCCGCAAAAAAGGGAATAAGGGCGACACGGAAATGTTGAATACTCATACTCTTCCTTTTTCAATAT
TATTGAAGCATTTATCAGGGTTATTGTCTCATGAGCGGATACATATTTGAATGTATTTAGAAAAATAAAC
AAATAGGGGTTCCGCGCACATTTCCCCGAAAAGTGCCACCTGACGTCTAAGAAACCATTATTATCATGAC
ATTAACCTATAAAAATAGGCGTATCACGAGGCCCTTTCGTCTCGCGCGTTTCGGTGATGACGGTGAAAAC
CTCTGACACATGCAGCTCCCGGAGACGGTCACAGCTTGTCTGTAAGCGGATGCCGGGAGCAGACAAGCCC
GTCAGGGCGCGTCAGCGGGTGTTGGCGGGTGTCGGGGCTGGCTTAACTATGCGGCATCAGAGCAGATTGT
ACTGAGAGTGCACCATATGCGGTGTGAAATACCGCACAGATGCGTAAGGAGAAAATACCGCATCAGGCGC
CATTCGCCATTCAGGCTGCGCAACTGTTGGGAAGGGCGATCGGTGCGGGCCTCTTCGCTATTACGCCAGC
TGGCGAAAGGGGGATGTGCTGCAAGGCGATTAAGTTGGGTAACGCCAGGGTTTTCCCAGTCACGACGTTG
TAAAACGACGGCGCAAGGAATGGTGCATGCAAGGAGATGGCGCCCAACAGTCCCCCGGCCACGGGGCCTG
CCACCATACCCACGCCGAAACAAGCGCTCATGAGCCCGAAGTGGCGAGCCCGATCTTCCCCATCGGTGAT
GTCGGCGATATAGGCGCCAGCAACCGCACCTGTGGCGCCGGTGATGCCGGCCACGATGCGTCCGGCGTAG
AGGCGATTAGTCCAATTTGTTAAAGACAGGATATCAGTGGTCCAGGCTCTAGTTTTGACTCAACAATATC
ACCAGCTGAAGCCTATAGAGTACGAGCCATAGATAAAATAAAAGATTTTATTTAGTCTCCAGAAAAAGGG
GGG
Features (pLannotate 1.2.2; 23 found; start..end, strand, type, name):
      1..517     +  LTR            5' LTR: 5' long terminal repeat from murine embryonic stem cell virus
    581..922     +  misc_feature   MESV Ψ: packaging signal of murine embryonic stem cell virus
    989..1405    +  CDS            gag (truncated): truncated Moloney murine leukemia virus (MMLV) gag gene lacking the start codon
   1430..1450    +  CDS            FLAG (fragment): FLAG® epitope tag, followed by an enterokinase cleavage site
   1463..1489    +  CDS            3xHA (fragment): three tandem HA epitope tags
   1506..1523    +  protein_bind   attB1 (fragment): mutant version of attB; core recombination site for the Gateway® BP reaction BP Clonase™
   1529..3223    +  CDS            USP21: UBP21_HUMAN - Also known as USP23. Experimental evidence at protein level: Swiss-Prot protein existence level 1. Deubiquitinates histone H2A, a specific tag for epigenetic transcriptional repression, thereby acting as a coactivator. Deubiquitination of histone H2A releaves the repression of di- and trimethylation of histone H3 at 'Lys-4', resulting in regulation of transcriptional initiation. Regulates gene expression via histone H2A deubiquitination (By similarity). Also capable of removing NEDD8 from NEDD8 conjugates but has no effect on Sentrin-1 conjugates (PubMed:10799498). Deubiquitinate
   3231..3248    -  protein_bind   attB2 (fragment): mutant version of attB; core recombination site for the Gateway® BP reaction BP Clonase™
   3367..3829    +  misc_feature   IRES: internal ribosome entry site (IRES) of the encephalomyocarditis virus (EMCV)
   3843..4442    +  CDS            PuroR: puromycin N-acetyltransferase; pac from Streptomyces alboniger; confers resistance to puromycin
   4518..5032    +  LTR            3' LTR: 3' long terminal repeat from murine embryonic stem cell virus
   5194..5210    -  protein_bind   lac operator: The lac repressor binds to the lac operator to inhibit transcription in E. coli. This inhibition can be relieved by adding lactose or isopropyl-β-D-thiogalactopyranoside (IPTG). lac repressor encoded by lacI
   5218..5248    -  promoter       lac promoter: promoter for the E. coli lac operon
   5263..5284    -  protein_bind   CAP binding site: CAP binding activates transcription in the presence of cAMP. E. coli catabolite activator protein
   5297..5389    -  CDS            lacI (fragment): lac repressor; lacI; The lac repressor binds to the lac operator to inhibit transcription in E. coli. This inhibition can be relieved by adding lactose or isopropyl-β-D-thiogalactopyranoside (IPTG).
   5572..6160    -  rep_origin     ori: high-copy-number ColE1/pMB1/pBR322/pUC origin of replication
   6331..7191    -  CDS            AmpR: β-lactamase; bla; confers resistance to ampicillin, carbenicillin, and related antibiotics
   7192..7296    -  promoter       AmpR promoter: bla
   7391..7426    +  CDS            rop (fragment): Rop protein, which maintains plasmids at low copy number; rop
   7528..7627    +  misc_feature   bom (fragment): basis of mobility region from pBR322
   7633..7782    -  CDS            lacZα (fragment): LacZα fragment of β-galactosidase; lacZ fragment
   7782..7983    -  CDS            TcR (fragment): tetracycline efflux protein; tet; confers resistance to tetracycline
   7984..8082    +  CDS            env (fragment): murine leukemia virus gPr80 envelope polyprotein precursor; env; proteolytically cleaved into gp70SU and p15TM subunits
