[The description below was written by a language model from this plasmid's Addgene catalogue record and pLannotate feature annotations shown in this document.]
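Description:
Flag-HA-USP21 is a gammaretroviral mammalian expression plasmid built by Gateway LR recombination of a human USP21 open reading frame (wild type, derived from an MGC cDNA clone) into the destination vector pDEST_LTR_N_FLAG_HA_IRES_puro. The sequenced plasmid is about 8.1 kb. It is propagated in E. coli through a high-copy ColE1/pUC-type origin with ampicillin selection from the β-lactamase gene. The remaining bacterial annotations (lac promoter/operator and short fragments of lacI, lacZα, rop, bom and TcR) are backbone remnants with no evident role in the construct's function.

The viral cassette is flanked by 5' and 3' long terminal repeats of murine embryonic stem cell virus and carries the MESV Ψ packaging signal plus a truncated, start-codon-less MMLV gag segment, an arrangement that supports efficient packaging of the genomic RNA when gag, pol and env are supplied in trans by packaging cells. No separate internal promoter is annotated, so transcription is presumably driven by the 5' LTR. Downstream of the packaging region lie a FLAG epitope and an HA epitope, followed by the attB1 scar, the USP21 coding sequence and attB2, yielding USP21 with a tandem N-terminal FLAG-HA tag. An EMCV IRES then directs translation of puromycin N-acetyltransferase from the same transcript, so puromycin-resistant cells should also express the tagged protein.

USP21 is a ubiquitin-specific peptidase that deubiquitinates histone H2A and can also remove NEDD8 from conjugates. The construct suits the generation of stably transduced cell lines for detecting or affinity-purifying tagged USP21 via the FLAG and HA epitopes, consistent with its origin in a systematic survey of the protein interactions of human deubiquitinating enzymes.
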