Addgene plasmid #22574: Flag-HA-USP21
Depositing lab: Wade Harper. Depositing organization: Harvard Medical School. Publication: Defining the human deubiquitinating enzyme interaction landscape. Sowa ME, Bennett EJ, Gygi SP, Harper JW. Cell. 2009 Jul 23. 138(2):389-403. 10.1016/j.cell.2009.04.042 PubMed 19615732.
Backbone
  Vector backbone: pDEST_LTR_N_FLAG_HA_IRES_puro
  Backbone manufacturer: Harper_Lab
  Backbone size w/o insert (bp): 6521
  Vector type: Mammalian Expression, Retroviral
  Selectable markers: Puromycin
Growth in bacteria
  Bacterial resistance: Ampicillin, 100 μg/mL
  Growth temperature: 37°C
  Growth strain: DH5alpha
  Copy number: High Copy
Gene/Insert
  Gene/Insert name: USP21 (alt names: ubiquitin specific peptidase 21; MGC3394, USP16, USP23)
  Species: H. sapiens (human)
  Mutation: None
  GenBank ID: BC090946
  Entrez Gene: USP21 (a.k.a. USP16, USP23)
  Tag / fusion protein: FLAG (N terminal on backbone); HA (N terminal on backbone)
  Cloning method: Gateway Cloning; 5′ cloning site GATEWAY_LR (unknown if destroyed); 3′ cloning site GATEWAY_LR (unknown if destroyed)
  Sequencing primers: 5′ CAGCCCTCACTCCTTCTCTAGG; 3′ CAAGCGGCTTCGGCCAGTAAC
Resource information
  A portion of this plasmid was derived from a plasmid made by: MGC/Open
Terms and licenses: Academic/Nonprofit Terms; Industry Terms: Not Available to Industry
How to cite: Flag-HA-USP21 was a gift from Wade Harper (Addgene plasmid # 22574 ; http://n2t.net/addgene:22574 ; RRID:Addgene_22574)
