>Addgene plasmid #22574 | Flag-HA-USP21 | addgene partial sequence | sequence record 136769 | pLXSN5 5'-CCCTTGAACCTCCTCGTTCGACC-3'
CCCTCACTCCTTCTCTAGGCGCCGGAATTAGATCTGCCACCATGGACTACAAGGATGACGATGACAAGCT
CGATGGAGGATACCCATACGATGTTCCAGATTACGCTGCTCGAGGTTATCAAACAAGTTTGTACAAAAAA
GTTGGCATGCCCCAGGCCTCTGAGCACCGCCTGGGCCGTACCCGAGAGCCACCTGTTAATATCCAGCCCC
GAGTGGGATCCAAGCTACCATTTGCCCCCAGGGCCCGCAGCAAGGAGCGCAGAAACCCAGGCTCTGGGCC
AAACCCCATGTTACGACCTCTGCCTCCCCGGCCAGGTCTGCCTGATGAACGGCTCAAGAAACTGGAGCTG
GGACGGGGACGGACCTCAGGCCCTCGTCCCAGAGGCCCCCTTCGAGCAGATCATGGGGTTCCCCTGCCTG
GCTCACCACCCCCAACAGTGGCTTTGCCTCTCCCATCTCGGACCAACTTAGCCCGTTCCAAGTCTGTGAG
CAGTGGGGACTTGCGTCCAATGGGGATTGCCTTGGGAGGGCACCGTGGCACCGGAGAGCTTGGGGCTGCA
CTGAGCCGCTTGGCCCTCCGGCCTGAGCCACCCACTTTGAGACGTAGCACTTCTCTCCGCCGCCTAGGGG
GCTTTCCTGGACCCCCTACCCTGTTCAGCATACGGACAGAGCCCCCTGCTTCCCATGGCTCCTTCCACAT
GATATCCGCCCGGTCCTCTGAGCCTTTCTACTCTGATGACAAGATGGCTCATCACACACTCCTTCTGGGC
TCTGGTCATGTTGGCCTTCGAAACCTGGGAAACACGTGCTTCCTGAATGCTGTGCTGCAGTGTCTGA
